Addgene plasmid #156618: pD649-HAsp-SLAMF6-Fc(DAPA)-AviTag-6xHis
Purpose: Mammalian expression of cell-surface protein extracellular domain fused to Fc(DAPA)-Avi-6xHis. Protein is secreted from cells.
Depositing lab: Chris Garcia. Depositing organization: Stanford University. Publication: A Human IgSF Cell-Surface Interactome Reveals a Complex Network of Protein-Protein Interactions. Wojtowicz WM, Vielmetter J, Fernandes RA, Siepe DH, Eastman CL, Chisholm GB, Cox S, Klock H, Anderson PW, Rue SM, Miller JJ, Glaser SM, Bragstad ML, Vance J, Lam AW, Lesley SA, Zinn K, Garcia KC. Cell. 2020 Aug 20;182(4):1027-1043.e17. doi: 10.1016/j.cell.2020.07.025. PubMed 32822567.
Backbone
  Vector backbone: pD649
  Backbone size w/o insert (bp): 6106
  Vector type: Mammalian Expression
Growth in bacteria
  Bacterial resistance: Ampicillin, 100 μg/mL
  Growth temperature: 37°C
  Growth strain: DH5alpha
  Copy number: High Copy
Gene/Insert
  Gene/Insert name: SLAMF6 (alt name: SLAF6)
  Species: H. sapiens (human)
  Insert size (bp): 615
  Mutation: Fc region of human IgG contains D265A and P329A mutations (DAPA)
  Entrez Gene: SLAMF6 (a.k.a. CD352, KALI, KALIb, Ly108, NTB-A, NTBA, SF2000)
  Promoter: CMV/SP6
  Tag / fusion protein: Fc(DAPA)-AviTag-6xHis (C terminal on backbone)
  Cloning method: Restriction Enzyme; 5′ cloning site GCGGCCGC (not destroyed); 3′ cloning site GGCGCGCC (not destroyed)
  Sequencing primers: 5′ ATTTAGGTGACACTATAG; 3′ CACGTACCAGTTGAACTTCACC
Resource information
  A portion of this plasmid was derived from a plasmid made by: synthesis by ThermoFisher
Terms and licenses: Academic/Nonprofit Terms; Industry Terms: Not Available to Industry
Depositor comments: Some plasmids in this collection may have an IS4-like element ISVsa5 family transposase upstream of the CMV promoter.
How to cite: pD649-HAsp-SLAMF6-Fc(DAPA)-AviTag-6xHis was a gift from Chris Garcia (Addgene plasmid # 156618 ; http://n2t.net/addgene:156618 ; RRID:Addgene_156618)
