[The description below was written by a language model from this plasmid's Addgene catalogue record and pLannotate feature annotations shown in this document.]
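Description:
pD649-HAsp-SLAMF6-Fc(DAPA)-AviTag-6xHis is a mammalian expression plasmid built on the pD649 backbone for secreted production of the extracellular domain of human SLAMF6 (also known as CD352, NTB-A or Ly108). It is maintained in E. coli as a high-copy plasmid through a ColE1/pUC-type origin and selected with ampicillin via a full-length β-lactamase gene. Short annotated fragments of KanR, lacZα, a lac operator and an f1 origin appear to be backbone remnants rather than functional parts.

The expression cassette is driven by the CMV immediate-early enhancer and promoter, followed by a fragment of CMV intron A and an SP6 promoter that can serve for in vitro transcription or as a sequencing primer site. The open reading frame begins with a signal peptide: the name indicates an "HAsp" leader, while the automated annotation matches this region to a fragment of a mouse IgH signal sequence. The 615 bp SLAMF6 ectodomain sits between retained NotI and AscI sites and is fused in frame to a human IgG Fc. The Fc carries the D265A and P329A (DAPA) substitutions, which are generally used to reduce Fc effector interactions; the annotation tool labels this region IGHG4, whereas the record itself says only human IgG. A C-terminal AviTag allows site-specific biotinylation by BirA and a 6xHis tag allows metal-affinity purification. Neither tag is annotated separately in the feature table. A bGH polyadenylation signal ends the transcript. A downstream SV40/EM7 promoter cassette with a puromycin N-acetyltransferase sequence and SV40 poly(A) could support selection in mammalian cells.

The plasmid belongs to a collection made to produce dimeric, taggable ectodomains for screening interactions among human immunoglobulin-superfamily cell-surface proteins. The depositor notes that some plasmids in the collection may carry an IS4-like transposase insertion upstream of the CMV promoter. None is annotated in this record.
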