Features (pLannotate 1.2.2; 20 found; start..end, strand, type, name):
    119..143     -  CDS            KanR (fragment): aminoglycoside phosphotransferase; aph(3')-Ia; confers resistance to kanamycin
    254..842     +  rep_origin     ori: high-copy-number ColE1/pMB1/pBR322/pUC origin of replication
   1067..1084    +  terminator     rrnB T2 terminator (fragment): transcription terminator T2 from the E. coli rrnB gene
   1109..1128    -  CDS            lacZα (fragment): LacZα fragment of β-galactosidase; lacZ fragment
   1584..1600    +  protein_bind   lac operator: The lac repressor binds to the lac operator to inhibit transcription in E. coli. This inhibition can be relieved by adding lactose or isopropyl-β-D-thiogalactopyranoside (IPTG). lac repressor encoded by lacI
   1843..2146    +  enhancer       CMV enhancer: human cytomegalovirus immediate early enhancer
   2147..2350    +  promoter       CMV promoter: human cytomegalovirus (CMV) immediate early promoter
   2486..2529    +  intron         CMV intron (fragment): modified intron A from human cytomegalovirus
   2581..2599    +  promoter       SP6 promoter: promoter for bacteriophage SP6 RNA polymerase
   2603..2640    +  CDS            IgH signal sequence (fragment): signal sequence from the mouse immunoglobulin heavy chain variable region
   3262..4056    +  CDS            IGHG4 (fragment): IGHG4_HUMAN - Experimental evidence at protein level: Swiss-Prot protein existence level 1. Constant region of immunoglobulin heavy chains. Immunoglobulins, also known as antibodies, are membrane-bound or secreted glycoproteins produced by B lymphocytes. In the recognition phase of humoral immunity, the membrane-bound immunoglobulins serve as receptors which, upon binding of a specific antigen, trigger the clonal expansion and differentiation of B lymphocytes into immunoglobulins- secreting plasma cells. Secreted immunoglobulins mediate the effector phase of humoral immunity, which results in
   4271..4382    +  polyA_signal   bGH poly(A) signal: bovine growth hormone polyadenylation signal
   4383..4491    +  rep_origin     f1 ori (fragment): f1 bacteriophage origin of replication; arrow indicates direction of (+) strand synthesis
   4505..4834    +  promoter       SV40 promoter: SV40 enhancer and early promoter
   4882..4929    +  promoter       EM7 promoter: synthetic bacterial promoter&nbsp
   4948..5547    +  CDS            PuroR (fragment): puromycin N-acetyltransferase; pac from Streptomyces; confers resistance to puromycin
   5557..5682    +  CDS            ble (fragment): BLE_KLEPN - Experimental evidence at protein level: Swiss-Prot protein existence level 1. Binding protein with a strong affinity to the bleomycin family of antibiotics. Binds to CL990; an antimitotic-antibiotic compound. From Klebsiella pneumoniae.
   5677..5798    +  polyA_signal   SV40 poly(A) signal: SV40 polyadenylation signal
   5851..6711    -  CDS            AmpR: β-lactamase; bla; confers resistance to ampicillin, carbenicillin, and related antibiotics
   6714..89      -  promoter       AmpR promoter (fragment) (across the origin): bla
>Addgene plasmid #156618 | pD649-HAsp-SLAMF6-Fc(DAPA)-AviTag-6xHis | depositor full sequence | sequence record 302345 | Full Sequence
TTTCAATATTATTGAAGCATTTATCAGGGTTATTGTCTCATGAGCGGATACATATTTGAATGTATTTAGA
AAAATAAACAAATAGGGGTCAGTGTTACAACCAATTAACCAATTCTGAACATTATCGCGAGCCCATTTAT
ACCTGAATATGGCTCATAACACCCCTTGCTCATGACCAAAATCCCTTAACGTGAGTTACGCGCGCGTCGT
TCCACTGAGCGTCAGACCCCGTAGAAAAGATCAAAGGATCTTCTTGAGATCCTTTTTTTCTGCGCGTAAT
CTGCTGCTTGCAAACAAAAAAACCACCGCTACCAGCGGTGGTTTGTTTGCCGGATCAAGAGCTACCAACT
CTTTTTCCGAAGGTAACTGGCTTCAGCAGAGCGCAGATACCAAATACTGTTCTTCTAGTGTAGCCGTAGT
TAGCCCACCACTTCAAGAACTCTGTAGCACCGCCTACATACCTCGCTCTGCTAATCCTGTTACCAGTGGC
TGCTGCCAGTGGCGATAAGTCGTGTCTTACCGGGTTGGACTCAAGACGATAGTTACCGGATAAGGCGCAG
CGGTCGGGCTGAACGGGGGGTTCGTGCACACAGCCCAGCTTGGAGCGAACGACCTACACCGAACTGAGAT
ACCTACAGCGTGAGCTATGAGAAAGCGCCACGCTTCCCGAAGGGAGAAAGGCGGACAGGTATCCGGTAAG
CGGCAGGGTCGGAACAGGAGAGCGCACGAGGGAGCTTCCAGGGGGAAACGCCTGGTATCTTTATAGTCCT
GTCGGGTTTCGCCACCTCTGACTTGAGCGTCGATTTTTGTGATGCTCGTCAGGGGGGCGGAGCCTATGGA
AAAACGCCAGCAACGCGGCCTTTTTACGGTTCCTGGCCTTTTGCTGGCCTTTTGCTCACATGTTCTTTCC
TGCGTTATCCCCTGATTCTGTGGATAACCGTATTACCGCCTTTGAGTGAGCTGATACCGCTCGCCGCAGC
CGAACGACCGAGCGCAGCGAGTCAGTGAGCGAGGAAGCGGAAGGCGAGAGTAGGGAACTGCCAGGCATCA
AACTAAGCAGAAGGCCCCTGACGGATGGCCTTTTTGCGTTTCTACAAACTCTTTCTGTGTTGTAAAACGA
CGGCCAGTCTTAAGCTCGGGCCCCCTGGGCGGTTCTGATAACGAGTAATCGTTAATCCGCAAATAACGTA
AAAACCCGCTTCGGCGGGTTTTTTTATGGGGGGAGTTTAGGGAAAGAGCATTTGTCAGAATATTTAAGGG
CGCCTGTCACTTTGCTTGATATATGAGAATTATTTAACCTTATAAATGAGAAAAAAGCAACGCACTTTAA
ATAAGATACGTTGCTTTTTCGATTGATGAACACCTATAATTAAACTATTCATCTATTATTTATGATTTTT
TGTATATACAATATTTCTAGTTTGTTAAAGAGAATTAAGAAAATAAATCTCGAAAATAATAAAGGGAAAA
TCAGTTTTTGATATCAAAATTATACATGTCAACGATAATACAAAATATAATACAAACTATAAGATGTTAT
CAGTATTTATTATCATTTAGAATAAATTTTGTGTCGCCCTTAATTGTGAGCGGATAACAATTACGAGCTT
CATGCACAGTGGCGTTGACTCAATATTGGCCATTAGCCATATTATTCATTGGTTATATAGCATAAATCAA
TATTGGCTATTGGCCATTGCATACGTTGTATCTATATCATAATATGTACATTTATATTGGCTCATGTCCA
ATATGACCGCCATGTTGGCATTGATTATTGACTAGTTATTAATAGTAATCAATTACGGGGTCATTAGTTC
ATAGCCCATATATGGAGTTCCGCGTTACATAACTTACGGTAAATGGCCCGCCTGGCTGACCGCCCAACGA
CCCCCGCCCATTGACGTCAATAATGACGTATGTTCCCATAGTAACGCCAATAGGGACTTTCCATTGACGT
CAATGGGTGGAGTATTTACGGTAAACTGCCCACTTGGCAGTACATCAAGTGTATCATATGCCAAGTACGC
CCCCTATTGACGTCAATGACGGTAAATGGCCCGCCTGGCATTATGCCCAGTACATGACCTTATGGGACTT
TCCTACTTGGCAGTACATCTACGTATTAGTCATCGCTATTACCATGGTGATGCGGTTTTGGCAGTACATC
AATGGGCGTGGATAGCGGTTTGACTCACGGGGATTTCCAAGTCTCCACCCCATTGACGTCAATGGGAGTT
TGTTTTGGCACCAAAATCAACGGGACTTTCCAAAATGTCGTAACAACTCCGCCCCATTGACGCAAATGGG
CGGTAGGCGTGTACGGTGGGAGGTCTATATAAGCAGAGCTCGTTTAGTGAACCGTCAGATCGCCTGGAGA
CGCCATCCACGCTGTTTTGACCTCCATAGAAGACACCGGGACCGATCCAGCCTCCGCGGCCGGGAACGGT
GCATTGGAACGCGGATTCCCCGTGCCAAGAGTGACGTAAGTACCGCCTATAGAGTCTATAGGCCCACCCC
CTTGGCTTCGTTAGAACGCGGCTACAATTAATACATAACCTTATGTATCATACACATACGATTTAGGTGA
CACTATAGAATAACATCCACTTTGCCTTTCTCTCCACAGGTGTCCACTCCCAGGTCCAACTGCACCTCGG
TTCTATCGAAAACGCGCCTGCTAGCGCCACCATGAAGACCATCATTGCCCTGAGCTACATCTTCTGCCTG
GTGTTCGCTGCGGCCGCCCAATCTTCTCTGACCCCTCTGATGGTTAACGGCATCCTGGGCGAGTCTGTGA
CCCTGCCTCTTGAATTTCCTGCCGGCGAGAAAGTGAACTTCATCACCTGGCTGTTCAACGAGACAAGCCT
GGCCTTCATCGTGCCCCACGAGACAAAGTCTCCCGAGATCCACGTGACAAACCCCAAGCAGGGCAAGAGA
CTGAACTTCACCCAGAGCTACAGCCTGCAGCTGAGCAACCTGAAGATGGAAGATACCGGCAGCTACAGAG
CCCAGATCAGCACCAAGACAAGCGCCAAGCTGAGCAGCTACACCCTGAGAATCCTGCGGCAGCTGCGGAA
CATCCAAGTGACCAATCACAGCCAGCTGTTCCAGAACATGACCTGCGAGCTGCACCTGACCTGTAGCGTG
GAAGATGCCGACGACAACGTGTCCTTCAGATGGGAAGCCCTGGGCAACACACTGAGCAGCCAGCCTAATC
TGACCGTGTCTTGGGACCCCAGAATCAGCAGCGAGCAGGACTACACCTGTATCGCCGAGAACGCCGTGTC
CAACCTGAGCTTTTCTGTGTCTGCCCAGAAACTGTGCGAGGACGTGAAGATCCAGTACACCGACACCAAG
ATGGGCGCGCCGGGCGGCGACAAGACCCACACCTGCCCCCCCTGCCCAGCTCCAGAACTGCTGGGAGGGC
CTTCCGTGTTCCTGTTCCCCCCCAAGCCCAAGGACACCCTGATGATCAGCAGGACCCCCGAGGTGACCTG
CGTGGTGGTGGCCGTGTCCCACGAGGACCCAGAGGTGAAGTTCAACTGGTACGTGGACGGCGTGGAGGTG
CACAACGCCAAGACCAAGCCCAGAGAGGAGCAGTACAACAGCACCTACAGGGTGGTGTCCGTGCTGACCG
TGCTGCACCAGGACTGGCTGAACGGCAAAGAATACAAGTGCAAAGTCTCCAACAAGGCCCTGGCTGCCCC
AATCGAAAAGACAATCAGCAAGGCCAAGGGCCAGCCACGGGAGCCCCAGGTGTACACCCTGCCCCCCAGC
CGGGAGGAGATGACCAAGAACCAGGTGTCCCTGACCTGTCTGGTGAAGGGCTTCTACCCCAGCGATATCG
CCGTGGAGTGGGAGAGCAACGGCCAGCCCGAGAACAACTACAAGACCACCCCCCCAGTGCTGGACAGCGA
CGGCAGCTTCTTCCTGTACAGCAAGCTGACCGTGGACAAGTCCAGGTGGCAGCAGGGCAACGTGTTCAGC
TGCAGCGTGATGCACGAGGCCCTGCACAACCACTACACCCAGAAGTCCCTGAGCCTGAGCCCCGGCGGCA
GCGGTCTTAATGATATTTTCGAGGCTCAGAAGATTGAGTGGCATGAACACCACCACCATCACCACTAAGG
CCGGCCTGTAGTCACTGGCACAACGCGTTACCCGGTAAGCCAATCGGGTATACACGGTCGTCATACTGCA
GACAGGGTTCTTCTACTTTGCAAGATAGTCTTGAGTAGTAAAATAAATAGATAGAGAAAATCAGCCTCGA
CTGTGCCTTCTAGTTGCCAGCCATCTGTTGTTTGCCCCTCCCCCGTGCCTTCCTTGACCCTGGAAGGTGC
CACTCCCACTGTCCTTTCCTAATAAAATGAGGAAATTGCATCACAACACTCAACCCTATCTCGGTCTATT
CTTTTGATTTATAAGGGATTTTGCCGATTTCGGCCTATTGGTTAAAAAATGAGCTGATTTAACAAAAATT
TAACGCGAATTAATTCTGTGGAATGTGTGTCAGTTAGGGTGTGGAAAGTCCCCAGGCTCCCCAGCAGGCA
GAAGTATGCAAAGCATGCATCTCAATTAGTCAGCAACCAGGTGTGGAAAGTCCCCAGGCTCCCCAGCAGG
CAGAAGTATGCAAAGCATGCATCTCAATTAGTCAGCAACCATAGTCCCGCCCCTAACTCCGCCCATCCCG
CCCCTAACTCCGCCCAGTTCCGCCCATTCTCCGCCCCATGGCTGACTAATTTTTTTTATTTATGCAGAGG
CCGAGGCCGCCTCTGCCTCTGAGCTATTCCAGAAGTAGTGAGGAGGCTTTTTTGGAGGCCTAGGCTTTTG
CAAAAAGCTCCCGGGAGCTTGTATATCCATTTTCGGATCTGATCAGCACGTGTTGACAATTAATCATCGG
CATAGTATATCGGCATAGTATAATACGACAAGGTGAGGAACTAAACCATGACCGAGTACAAGCCCACGGT
GCGCCTCGCCACCCGCGACGACGTCCCCAGGGCCGTACGCACCCTCGCCGCCGCGTTCGCCGACTACCCC
GCCACGCGCCACACCGTCGATCCGGACCGCCACATCGAGCGGGTCACCGAGCTGCAAGAACTCTTCCTCA
CGCGCGTCGGGCTCGACATCGGCAAGGTGTGGGTCGCGGACGACGGCGCCGCGGTGGCGGTCTGGACCAC
GCCGGAGAGCGTCGAAGCGGGGGCGGTGTTCGCCGAGATCGGCCCGCGCATGGCCGAGTTGAGCGGTTCC
CGGCTGGCCGCGCAGCAACAGATGGAAGGCCTCCTGGCGCCGCACCGGCCCAAGGAGCCCGCGTGGTTCC
TGGCCACCGTCGGCGTCTCGCCCGACCACCAGGGCAAGGGTCTGGGCAGCGCCGTCGTGCTCCCCGGAGT
GGAGGCGGCCGAGCGCGCCGGGGTGCCCGCCTTCCTGGAGACATCCGCGCCCCGCAACCTCCCCTTCTAC
GAGCGGCTCGGCTTCACCGTCACCGCCGACGTCGAGGTGCCCGAAGGACCGCGCACCTGGTGCATGACCC
GCAAGCCCGGTGCCTGACACGTGCTACGAGATTTCGATTCCACCGCCGCCTTCTATGAAAGGTTGGGCTT
CGGAATCGTTTTCCGGGACGCCGGCTGGATGATCCTCCAGCGCGGGGATCTCATGCTGGAGTTCTTCGCC
CACCCCAACTTGTTTATTGCAGCTTATAATGGTTACAAATAAAGCAATAGCATCACAAATTTCACAAATA
AAGCATTTTTTTCACTGCATTCTAGTTGTGGTTTGTCCAAACTCATCAATGTATCTTATCATGTCTGTAT
ACCGTCGACCTCTAGCTAGAGCTTGGCGTAATCATGGTCATTACCAATGCTTAATCAGTGAGGCACCTAT
CTCAGCGATCTGTCTATTTCGTTCATCCATAGTTGCCTGACTCCCCGTCGTGTAGATAACTACGATACGG
GAGGGCTTACCATCTGGCCCCAGCGCTGCGATGATACCGCGAGAACCACGCTCACCGGCTCCGGATTTAT
CAGCAATAAACCAGCCAGCCGGAAGGGCCGAGCGCAGAAGTGGTCCTGCAACTTTATCCGCCTCCATCCA
GTCTATTAATTGTTGCCGGGAAGCTAGAGTAAGTAGTTCGCCAGTTAATAGTTTGCGCAACGTTGTTGCC
ATCGCTACAGGCATCGTGGTGTCACGCTCGTCGTTTGGTATGGCTTCATTCAGCTCCGGTTCCCAACGAT
CAAGGCGAGTTACATGATCCCCCATGTTGTGCAAAAAAGCGGTTAGCTCCTTCGGTCCTCCGATCGTTGT
CAGAAGTAAGTTGGCCGCAGTGTTATCACTCATGGTTATGGCAGCACTGCATAATTCTCTTACTGTCATG
CCATCCGTAAGATGCTTTTCTGTGACTGGTGAGTACTCAACCAAGTCATTCTGAGAATAGTGTATGCGGC
GACCGAGTTGCTCTTGCCCGGCGTCAATACGGGATAATACCGCGCCACATAGCAGAACTTTAAAAGTGCT
CATCATTGGAAAACGTTCTTCGGGGCGAAAACTCTCAAGGATCTTACCGCTGTTGAGATCCAGTTCGATG
TAACCCACTCGTGCACCCAACTGATCTTCAGCATCTTTTACTTTCACCAGCGTTTCTGGGTGAGCAAAAA
CAGGAAGGCAAAATGCCGCAAAAAAGGGAATAAGGGCGACACGGAAATGTTGAATACTCATATTCTTCCT
T
