>Addgene plasmid #156618 | pD649-HAsp-SLAMF6-Fc(DAPA)-AviTag-6xHis | depositor partial sequence | sequence record 302346 | insert (extracellular domain)
CAATCTTCTCTGACCCCTCTGATGGTTAACGGCATCCTGGGCGAGTCTGTGACCCTGCCTCTTGAATTTC
CTGCCGGCGAGAAAGTGAACTTCATCACCTGGCTGTTCAACGAGACAAGCCTGGCCTTCATCGTGCCCCA
CGAGACAAAGTCTCCCGAGATCCACGTGACAAACCCCAAGCAGGGCAAGAGACTGAACTTCACCCAGAGC
TACAGCCTGCAGCTGAGCAACCTGAAGATGGAAGATACCGGCAGCTACAGAGCCCAGATCAGCACCAAGA
CAAGCGCCAAGCTGAGCAGCTACACCCTGAGAATCCTGCGGCAGCTGCGGAACATCCAAGTGACCAATCA
CAGCCAGCTGTTCCAGAACATGACCTGCGAGCTGCACCTGACCTGTAGCGTGGAAGATGCCGACGACAAC
GTGTCCTTCAGATGGGAAGCCCTGGGCAACACACTGAGCAGCCAGCCTAATCTGACCGTGTCTTGGGACC
CCAGAATCAGCAGCGAGCAGGACTACACCTGTATCGCCGAGAACGCCGTGTCCAACCTGAGCTTTTCTGT
GTCTGCCCAGAAACTGTGCGAGGACGTGAAGATCCAGTACACCGACACCAAGATG
